>Addgene plasmid #218793 | pAAV-CAG-SV40NLSf-mScarletP2A-hLuc | addgene full sequence | sequence record 433642 | Addgene NGS Result
GGTCGCCCGACGCCCGGGCTTTGCCCGGGCGGCCTCAGTGAGCGAGCGAGCGCGCAGCTGCCTGCAGGGG
CGCCTGATGCGGTATTTTCTCCTTACGCATCTGTGCGGTATTTCACACCGCATA
[95 nt withheld, positions 125-219]
T
[46 nt withheld, positions 221-266]
C
[141 nt withheld, positions 268-408]
CCTTTGACGTTGGAGTCCACGTTCTTT
[37 nt withheld, positions 436-472]
ACTCTATCTCGGGCTATTCTTTTGATTTATAAGGGATTTTGCCGATTTCGGTCTATTGGTTAAAAAATGA
GCTGATTTAACAAAAATTTAACGCGAATTTTAACAAAATATTAACGTTTACAATTTTATGGTGCACTCTC
AGTACAATCTGCTCTGATGCCGCATAGTTAAGCCAGCCCCGACACCCGCCAACACCCGCTGACGCGCCCT
GACGGGCTTGTCTGCTCCCGGCATCCGCTTACAGACAAGCTGTGACCGTCTCCGGGAGCTGCATGTGTCA
GAGGTTTTCACCGTCATCACCGAAACGCGCGAGACGAAAGGGCCTCGTGATACGCCTATTTTTATAGGTT
AATGTCATGATAATAATGGTTTCTTAGACGTCAGGTGGCACTTTTCGGGGAAATGTGCGCGGAACCCCTA
TTTGTTTATTTTTCTAAATACATTCAAATATGTATCCGCTCATGAGACAATAACCCTGATAAATGCTTCA
ATAATATTGAAAAAGGAAGAGTCTGAGGCGGAAAGAACCAGCTGTGGAATGTGTGTCAGTTAGGGTGTGG
AAAGTCCCCAGGCTCCCCAGCAGGCAGAAGTATGCAAAGCATGCATCTCAATTAGTCAGCAACCAGGTGT
GGAAAGTCCCCAGGCTCCCCAGCAGGCAGAAGTATGCAAAGCATGCATCTCAATTAGTCAGCAACCATAG
TCCCGCCCCTAACTCCGCCCATCCCGCCCCTAACTCCGCCCAGTTCCGCCCATTCTCCGCCCCATGGCTG
ACTAATTTTTTTTATTTATGCAGAGGCCGAGGCCGCCTCGGCCTCTGAGCTATTCCAGAAGTAGTGAGGA
GGCTTTTTTGGAGGCCTAGGCTTTTGCAAAGATCGATCAAGAGACAGGATGAGGATCGTTTCGCATGATT
GAACAAGATGGATTGCACGCAGGTTCTCCGGCCGCTTGGGTGGAGAGGCTATTCGGCTATGACTGGGCAC
AACAGACAATCGGCTGCTCTGATGCCGCCGTGTTCCGGCTGTCAGCGCAGGGGCGCCCGGTTCTTTTTGT
CAAGACCGACCTGTCCGGTGCCCTGAATGAACTGCAAGACGAGGCAGCGCGGCTATCGTGGCTGGCCACG
ACGGGCGTTCCTTGCGCAGCTGTGCTCGACGTTGTCACTGAAGCGGGAAGGGACTGGCTGCTATTGGGCG
AAGTGCCGGGGCAGGATCTCCTGTCATCTCACCTTGCTCCTGCCGAGAAAGTATCCATCATGGCTGATGC
AATGCGGCGGCTGCATACGCTTGATCCGGCTACCTGCCCATTCGACCACCAAGCGAAACATCGCATCGAG
CGAGCACGTACTCGGATGGAAGCCGGTCTTGTCGATCAGGATGATCTGGACGAAGAACATCAGGGGCTCG
CGCCAGCCGAACTGTTCGCCAGGCTCAAGGCGAGCATGCCCGACGGCGAGGATCTCGTCGTGACCCATGG
CGATGCCTGCTTGCCGAATATCATGGTGGAAAATGGCCGCTTTTCTGGATTCATCGACTGTGGCCGGCTG
GGTGTGGCGGACCGCTATCAGGACATAGCGTTGGCTACCCGTGATATTGCTGAAGAACTTGGCGGCGAAT
GGGCTGACCGCTTCCTCGTGCTTTACGGTATCGCCGCTCCCGATTCGCAGCGCATCGCCTTCTATCGCCT
TCTTGACGAGTTCTTCTGACTGTCAGACCAAGTTTACTCATATATACTTTAGATTGATTTAAAACTTCAT
TTTTAATTTAAAAGGATCTAGGTGAAGATCCTTTTTGATAATCTCATGACCAAAATCCCTTAACGTGAGT
TTTCGTTCCACTGAGCGTCAGACCCCGTAGAAAAGATCAAAGGATCTTCTTGAGATCCTTTTTTTCTGCG
CGTAATCTGCTGCTTGCAAACAAAAAAACCACCGCTACCAGCGGTGGTTTGTTTGCCGGATCAAGAGCTA
CCAACTCTTTTTCCGAAGGTAACTGGCTTCAGCAGAGCGCAGATACCAAATACTGTTCTTCTAGTGTAGC
CGTAGTTAGGCCACCACTTCAAGAACTCTGTAGCACCGCCTACATACCTCGCTCTGCTAATCCTGTTACC
AGTGGCTGCTGCCAGTGGCGATAAGTCGTGTCTTACCGGGTTGGACTCAAGACGATAGTTACCGGATAAG
GCGCAGCGGTCGGGCTGAACGGGGGGTTCGTGCACACAGCCCAGCTTGGAGCGAACGACCTACACCGAAC
TGAGATACCTACAGCGTGAGCTATGAGAAAGCGCCACGCTTCCCGAAGGGAGAAAGGCGGACAGGTATCC
GGTAAGCGGCAGGGTCGGAACAGGAGAGCGCACGAGGGAGCTTCCAGGGGGAAACGCCTGGTATCTTTAT
AGTCCTGTCGGGTTTCGCCACCTCTGACTTGAGCGTCGATTTTTGTGATGCTCGTCAGGGGGGCGGAGCC
TATGGAAAAACGCCAGCAACGCGGCCTTTTTACGGTTCCTGGCCTTTTGCTGGCCTTTTGCTCACATGTC
CTGCAGGCAGCTGCGCGCTCGCTCGCTCACTGAGGCCGCCCGGGCGTCGGGCGACCTTTGGTCGCCCGGC
CTCAGTGAGCGAGCGAGCGCGCAGAGAGGGAGTGGCCAACTCCATCACTAGGGGTTCCTGCGGCCGCACT
AGTTATTAATAGTAATCAATTACGGGGTCATTAGTTCATAGCCCATATATGGAGTTCCGCGTTACATAAC
TTACGGTAAATGGCCCGCCTGGCTGACCGCCCAACGACCCCCGCCCATTGACGTCAATAATGACGTATGT
TCCCATAGTAACGCCAATAGGGACTTTCCATTGACGTCAATGGGTGGAGTATTTACGGTAAACTGCCCAC
TTGGCAGTACATCAAGTGTATCATATGCCAAGTACGCCCCCTATTGACGTCAATGACGGTAAATGGCCCG
CCTGGCATTATGCCCAGTACATGACCTTATGGGACTTTCCTACTTGGCAGTACATCTACGTATTAGTCAT
CGCTATTACCATGGTCGAGGTGAGCCCCACGTTCTGCTTCACTCTCCCCATCTCCCCCCCCTCCCCACCC
CCAATTTTGTATTTATTTATTTTTTAATTATTTTGTGCAGCGATGGGGGCGGGGGGGGGGGGGGGGCGCG
CGCCRGGGGGGGGGGGGGGGGGSGGGGGGSGGGGSGGGGSGRGGCGGRGRGGTGCGGCGGCAGCCAATCA
GAGCGGCGCGCTCCGAAAGTTTCCTTTTATGGCGAGGCGGCGGCGGCGGCGGCCCTATAAAAAGCGAAGC
GCGCGGCGGGCGGGAGTCGCTGCGCGCTGCCTTCGCCCCGTGCCCCGCTCCGCCGCCGCCTCGCGCCGCC
CGCCCCGGCTCTGACTGACCGCGTTACTCCCACAGGTGAGCGGGCGGGACGGCCCTTCTCCTCCGGGCTG
TAATTAGCGCTTGGTTTAATGACGGCTTGTTTCTTTTCTGTGGCTGCGTGAAAGCCTTGAGGGGCTCCGG
GAGCGCCGGCAGGAAGGAAATGGGCGGGGAGGGCCTTCGTGCGTCGCCGCGCCGCCGTCCCCTTCTCCCT
CTCCAGCCTCGGGGCTGTCCGCGGGGGGACGGCTGCCTTCGGGGGGGACGGGGCAGGGCGGGGTTCGGCT
TCTGGCGTGTGACCGGCGGCTCTAGAGCCTCTGCTAACCATGTTCATGCCTTCTTCTTTTTCCTACAGCT
CCTGGGCAACGTGCTGGTTATTGTGCTGTCTCATCATTTTGGCAAAGAATTGACGCGTGCCACCATGTCT
AGTGATGATGAGGCTACTGCTGACTCTCAACATTCTACTCCTCCAAAAAAGAAGAGAAAGGTAGAAGACC
CCGTGAGCAAGGGCGAGGCAGTGATCAAGGAGTTCATGCGGTTCAAGGTGCACATGGAGGGCTCCATGAA
CGGCCACGAGTTCGAGATCGAGGGCGAGGGCGAGGGCCGCCCCTACGAGGGCACCCAGACCGCCAAGCTG
AAGGTGACCAAGGGTGGCCCCCTGCCCTTCTCCTGGGACATCCTGTCCCCTCAGTTCATGTACGGCTCCA
GGGCCTTCACCAAGCACCCCGCCGACATCCCCGACTACTATAAGCAGTCCTTCCCCGAGGGCTTCAAGTG
GGAGCGCGTGATGAACTTCGAGGACGGCGGCGCCGTGACCGTGACCCAGGACACCTCCCTGGAGGACGGC
ACCCTGATCTACAAGGTGAAGCTCCGCGGCACCAACTTCCCTCCTGACGGCCCCGTAATGCAGAAGAAGA
CAATGGGCTGGGAAGCGTCCACCGAGCGGTTGTACCCCGAGGACGGCGTGCTGAAGGGCGACATTAAGAT
GGCCCTGCGCCTGAAGGACGGAGGCCGCTACCTGGCGGACTTCAAGACCACCTACAAGGCCAAGAAGCCC
GTGCAGATGCCCGGCGCCTACAACGTGGACCGCAAGTTGGACATCACCTCCCACAACGAGGACTACACCG
TGGTGGAACAGTACGAACGCTCCGAGGGCCGCCACTCCACCGGCGGCATGGACGAGCTGTATAAGGGAAG
CGGAGCTACTAACTTCAGCCTGCTGAAGCAGGCTGGAGACGTGGAGGAGAACCCTGGGCCCGAGGATGCC
AAGAATATTAAGAAAGGCCCTGCCCCATTCTACCCTCTGGAAGATGGCACTGCTGGTGAGCAACTGCACA
AGGCCATGAAGAGGTATGCCCTGGTCCCTGGCACCATTGCCTTCACTGATGCTCACATTGAGGTGGACAT
CACCTATGCTGAATACTTTGAGATGTCTGTGAGGCTGGCAGAAGCCATGAAAAGATATGGACTGAACACC
AACCACAGGATTGTGGTGTGCTCTGAGAACTCTCTCCAGTTCTTCATGCCTGTGTTAGGAGCCCTGTTCA
TTGGAGTGGCTGTGGCCCCTGCCAATGACATCTACAATGAGAGAGAGCTCCTGAACAGCATGGGCATCAG
CCAGCCAACTGTGGTCTTTGTGAGCAAGAAGGGCCTGCAAAAGATCCTGAATGTGCAGAAGAAGCTGCCC
ATCATCCAGAAGATCATCATCATGGACAGCAAGACTGACTACCAGGGCTTCCAGAGCATGTATACCTTTG
TGACCAGCCACTTACCCCCTGGCTTCAATGAGTATGACTTTGTGCCTGAGAGCTTTGACAGGGACAAGAC
CATTGCTCTGATTATGAACAGCTCTGGCTCCACTGGACTGCCCAAAGGTGTGGCTCTGCCCCACAGAACT
GCTTGTGTGAGATTCAGCCATGCCAGAGACCCCATCTTTGGCAACCAGATCATCCCTGACACTGCCATCC
TGTCTGTGGTTCCATTCCATCATGGCTTTGGCATGTTCACAACACTGGGGTACCTGATCTGTGGCTTCAG
AGTGGTGCTGATGTATAGGTTTGAGGAGGAGCTGTTTCTGAGGAGCCTACAAGACTACAAGATCCAGTCT
GCCCTGCTGGTGCCCACTCTGTTCAGCTTCTTTGCCAAGAGCACCCTCATTGACAAGTATGACCTGAGCA
ACCTGCATGAGATTGCCTCTGGAGGAGCACCCCTGAGCAAGGAGGTGGGTGAGGCTGTGGCAAAGAGGTT
CCATCTCCCAGGAATCAGACAGGGCTATGGCCTGACTGAGACCACCTCTGCCATCCTCATCACCCCTGAA
GGAGATGACAAGCCTGGTGCTGTGGGCAAGGTGGTTCCCTTTTTTGAGGCCAAGGTGGTGGACCTGGACA
CTGGCAAGACCCTGGGAGTGAACCAGAGGGGTGAGCTGTGTGTGAGGGGTCCCATGATCATGTCTGGCTA
TGTGAACAACCCTGAGGCCACCAATGCCCTGATTGACAAGGATGGCTGGCTGCACTCTGGTGACATTGCC
TACTGGGATGAGGATGAGCACTTTTTCATTGTGGACAGGCTGAAGAGCCTCATCAAGTACAAAGGCTACC
AAGTGGCACCTGCTGAGCTAGAGAGCATCCTGCTCCAGCACCCCAACATCTTTGATGCTGGTGTGGCTGG
CCTGCCTGATGATGATGCTGGAGAGCTGCCTGCTGCTGTTGTGGTTCTGGAGCATGGAAAGACCATGACT
GAGAAGGAGATTGTGGACTATGTGGCCAGTCAGGTGACCACTGCCAAGAAGCTGAGGGGAGGTGTGGTGT
TTGTGGATGAGGTGCCAAAGGGTCTGACTGGCAAGCTGGATGCCAGAAAGATCAGAGAGATCCTGATCAA
GGCCAAGAAGGGTGGCAAAATCGCCGTCTAGAATTCCTCGAGTTCGAGCAGACATGATAAGATACATTGA
TGAGTTTGGACAAACCACAACTAGAATGCAGTGAAAAAAATGCTTTATTTGTGAAATTTGTGATGCTATT
GCTTTATTTGTAACCATTATAAGCTGCAATAAACAAGTTAACAACAACAATTGCATTCATTTTATGTTTC
AGGTTCAGGGGGAGATGTGGGAGGTTTTTTAAAGCAAGTAAAACCTCTACAAATGTGGTAAAATCCGGAC
CGAGCGGCCGCAGGAACCCCTAGTGATGGAGTTGGCCACTCCCTCTCTGCGCGCTCGCTCGCTCACTGAG
GCCGGGCGACCAAA
Features (pLannotate 1.2.2; 20 found; start..end, strand, type, name):
     73..124     -  misc_feature   bom (fragment): basis of mobility region from pBR322
    143..598     +  rep_origin     f1 ori (sequence partly withheld): f1 bacteriophage origin of replication; arrow indicates direction of (+) strand synthesis
    599..648     -  misc_feature   bom (fragment): basis of mobility region from pBR322
    750..785     -  CDS            rop (fragment): Rop protein, which maintains plasmids at low copy number; rop
    880..984     +  promoter       AmpR promoter: bla
    985..1342    +  promoter       SV40 promoter: SV40 enhancer and early promoter
   1377..2171    +  CDS            NeoR/KanR: aminoglycoside phosphotransferase from Tn5; aph(3')-II (or nptII); confers resistance to neomycin, kanamycin, and G418 (Geneticin®)
   2342..2930    +  rep_origin     ori: high-copy-number ColE1/pMB1/pBR322/pUC origin of replication
   3003..3030    +  repeat_region  AAV2 ITR (fragment): inverted terminal repeat of adeno-associated virus serotype 2 inverted
   3059..3086    +  repeat_region  AAV2 ITR (fragment): inverted terminal repeat of adeno-associated virus serotype 2 inverted
   3192..3495    +  enhancer       CMV enhancer: human cytomegalovirus immediate early enhancer
   3497..3774    +  promoter       chicken β-actin promoter: No description available
   3775..3910    +  intron         hybrid intron (fragment): hybrid between chicken β-actin (CBA) and minute virus of mice (MMV) introns (Gray et al., 2011)
   3975..4180    +  intron         chimeric intron (fragment): chimera between introns from chicken β-actin and rabbit β-globin
   4295..4315    +  CDS            SV40 NLS: nuclear localization signal of SV40 (simian virus 40) large T antigen
   4325..5017    +  CDS            mScarlet: mScarlet is a basic (constitutively fluorescent) red fluorescent protein published in 2016, derived from synthetic construct. It has moderate acid sensitivity.
   5084..6721    +  CDS            LUCI_PHOPY: Experimental evidence at protein level: Swiss-Prot protein existence level 1. Produces green light with a wavelength of 562 nm. From Photinus pyralis (Common eastern firefly) (Lampyris pyralis).
   6760..6881    -  polyA_signal   SV40 poly(A) signal: SV40 polyadenylation signal
   6904..6972    -  CDS            large T antigen (fragment): large T antigen from SV40 (simian virus 40)
   6994..68      +  repeat_region  AAV2 ITR (across the origin): inverted terminal repeat of adeno-associated virus serotype 2 inverted
