[The description below was written by a language model from this plasmid's Addgene catalogue record and pLannotate feature annotations shown in this document.]
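Description:
pAAV-CAG-SV40NLSf-mScarletP2A-hLuc is an AAV genome (transfer) plasmid of about 7.1 kb that supplies a dual reporter cassette for packaging into recombinant adeno-associated virus. It is maintained in bacteria on a high-copy ColE1/pUC-type origin and selected with kanamycin through a Tn5 NeoR/KanR gene, which sits downstream of tandem bla and SV40 early promoters. An f1 phage origin and small remnants of pBR322 bom and rop sequences are also annotated in the backbone. The payload is flanked by AAV2 inverted terminal repeats, the cis elements needed for genome replication and encapsidation. One ITR spans the plasmid origin, while the other is detected only as short fragments, which may reflect the difficulty of sequencing and annotating these structured repeats. The recorded use of a recombination-deficient growth strain is consistent with the need to keep the ITRs intact.

Between the ITRs, a CAG-type promoter (CMV enhancer, chicken β-actin promoter and chimeric intron sequences) drives strong, ubiquitous expression of a synthetic open reading frame. It begins with an SV40 large T antigen nuclear localization signal fused to the red fluorescent protein mScarlet. This is followed, according to the construct name, by a P2A self-cleaving peptide, which is not separately annotated, and then firefly (Photinus pyralis) luciferase. The name suggests a humanized coding version of the luciferase. An SV40 polyadenylation signal is annotated at the end of the cassette. A single transcript should therefore yield nuclear red fluorescence for counting transduced cells by imaging, plus luciferase for quantitative bioluminescent readout.

The plasmid was deposited as a reporter genome alongside engineered capsids that bind the human transferrin receptor, and it is suited to measuring AAV transduction efficiency and tropism. The depositor notes that those capsids show enhanced tropism only in cells expressing human TfR1 or in humanized TFRC knock-in mice.
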