Addgene plasmid #218793: pAAV-CAG-SV40NLSf-mScarletP2A-hLuc
Purpose: AAV reporter genome plasmid
Depositing lab: Ben Deverman. Depositing organization: Broad Institute. Publication: An AAV capsid reprogrammed to bind human transferrin receptor mediates brain-wide gene delivery. Huang Q, Chan KY, Wu J, Botticello-Romero NR, Zheng Q, Lou S, Keyes C, Svanbergsson A, Johnston J, Mills A, Lin CY, Brauer PP, Clouse G, Pacouret S, Harvey JW, Beddow T, Hurley JK, Tobey IG, Powell M, Chen AT, Barry AJ, Eid FE, Chan YA, Deverman BE. Science. 2024 Jun 14;384(6701):1220-1227. doi: 10.1126/science.adm8386. Epub 2024 May 16. PubMed 38753766.
Backbone
  Vector backbone: AAV Genome
  Vector type: AAV
Growth in bacteria
  Bacterial resistance: Kanamycin, 50 μg/mL
  Growth temperature: 37°C
  Growth strain: NEB Stable
  Copy number: High Copy
Gene/Insert
  Gene/Insert name: NLSf-mScarletP2A-hLuc
  Species: Synthetic
  Cloning method: Gene Synthesis
Terms and licenses: Academic/Nonprofit Terms; Industry Terms: Not Available to Industry
Depositor comments: Note on the use of the BI-hTFR1 capsids: BI-hTFR1 and the other capsids described in this study bind specifically to the human Transferrin receptor and do not detectably bind the Transferrin receptor (TfR1) from other species. Therefore, users of these plasmids are advised to use the capsids with a suitable humanized TFRC KI mouse model or in cells expressing human TfR1. No enhanced tropism should be expected in any other species, including macaques or other species of nonhuman primates. Please see the accompanying article or contact Dr. Deverman for more information regarding the use of these capsids. Please visit https://doi.org/10.1101/2023.12.20.572615 for bioRxiv preprint.
How to cite: pAAV-CAG-SV40NLSf-mScarletP2A-hLuc was a gift from Ben Deverman (Addgene plasmid # 218793 ; http://n2t.net/addgene:218793 ; RRID:Addgene_218793)
